Addgene plasmid #114833: SRF8 B8_pECIA14
Purpose: Prey vector SRF8 B8_pECIA14 should be used with bait vector SRF8 B8_pECIA2.
Depositing lab: Youssef Belkhadir. Depositing organization: Gregor Mendel Institute of Molecular Plant Biology. Publication: An extracellular network of Arabidopsis leucine-rich repeat receptor kinases. Smakowska-Luzan E, Mott GA, Parys K, Stegmann M, Howton TC, Layeghifard M, Neuhold J, Lehner A, Kong J, Grunwald K, Weinberger N, Satbhai SB, Mayer D, Busch W, Madalinski M, Stolt-Bergner P, Provart NJ, Mukhtar MS, Zipfel C, Desveaux D, Guttman DS, Belkhadir Y. Nature. 2018 Jan 18;553(7688):342-346. doi: 10.1038/nature25184. Epub 2018 Jan 10. PubMed 29320478.
Backbone
  Vector backbone: pECIA14
  Backbone manufacturer: Chris Garcia (Addgene plasmid # 47051)
  Vector type: Insect Expression
Growth in bacteria
  Bacterial resistance: Ampicillin, 100 μg/mL
  Growth temperature: 37°C
  Growth strain: DH5alpha
  Copy number: High Copy
Gene/Insert
  Gene/Insert name: AT4G22130
  Species: A. thaliana (mustard weed)
  Promoter: Metallothionein (Copper-Inducible)
  Cloning method: Ligation Independent Cloning
Terms and licenses: Academic/Nonprofit Terms; Industry Terms: Not Available to Industry
Depositor comments: Plasmid for secreted expression in Drosophila cell culture by induction via CuSO4. Insert is an extracellular domain of indicated LRR-RK, C-terminally tagged with Pentameric rat COMP helix, Alkaline Phosphatase (human, placental), Flag, and hexahistidine tags. Insert Protein Sequence: DPSDVQALQVLYTSLNSPSQLTNWKNGGGDPCGESWKGITCEGSAVVTIDISDLGVSGTLGYLLSDLKSLRKLDVSGNSIHDTLPYQLPPNLTSLNLARNNLSGNLPYSISAMGSLSYMNVSGNSLTMSIGDIFADHKSLATLDLSHNNFSGDLPSSLSTVSTLSVLYVQNNQLTGSIDVLSGLPLKTLNVANNHFNGSIPKELSSIQTLIYDGNSFDNVPASPQPERPGKKETPSGSKKPKIGSEEKSSDSG
How to cite: SRF8 B8_pECIA14 was a gift from Youssef Belkhadir (Addgene plasmid # 114833 ; http://n2t.net/addgene:114833 ; RRID:Addgene_114833)
