[The description below was written by a language model from this plasmid's Addgene catalogue record and pLannotate feature annotations shown in this document.]
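Description:
SRF8 B8_pECIA14 is an insect-cell expression plasmid built on the pECIA14 backbone for secreted production of a plant receptor ectodomain in Drosophila cell culture. It is maintained in E. coli through a high-copy ColE1/pUC-type origin and selected with ampicillin via the β-lactamase (AmpR) gene and its own promoter. The remaining bacterial annotations (lac promoter/operator, CAP site, and fragments of lacI, lacZα, rop and bom) are backbone remnants with no role in the expression cassette.

The payload is the extracellular domain of the Arabidopsis thaliana leucine-rich repeat receptor kinase SRF8 (AT4G22130), inserted by ligation-independent cloning downstream of the Drosophila metallothionein promoter, so expression is induced by copper sulfate. A Drosophila BiP signal sequence at the N-terminus directs the fusion protein into the secretory pathway. At the C-terminus the ectodomain is joined to the pentamerising coiled-coil helix of rat COMP, human placental alkaline phosphatase, a FLAG epitope and, according to the depositor, a hexahistidine tag, which the feature table does not separately annotate. An SV40 polyadenylation signal lies downstream of the cassette, although it is annotated on the opposite strand. Pentamerisation through COMP raises the avidity of the secreted protein, which helps reveal weak extracellular interactions, and the alkaline phosphatase provides an enzymatic readout of binding.

This construct is the "prey" in a paired bait–prey extracellular interaction assay and is meant to be used with the corresponding bait vector, SRF8 B8_pECIA2. It belongs to a collection made to map ectodomain interactions among Arabidopsis LRR receptor kinases.
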