Features (pLannotate 1.2.2; 19 found; start..end, strand, type, name):
     23..449     +  promoter       MT promoter: Drosophila metallothionein promoter
    458..1279    +  CDS            SRF8 (fragment): SRF8_ARATH - Experimental evidence at protein level: Swiss-Prot protein existence level 1. From Arabidopsis thaliana (Mouse-ear cress).
    467..520     +  sig_peptide    BiP signal sequence: Drosophila BiP signal sequence
   1316..1495    +  CDS            Comp (fragment): COMP_RAT - Experimental evidence at protein level: Swiss-Prot protein existence level 1. May play a role in the structural integrity of cartilage via its interaction with other extracellular matrix proteins such as the collagens and fibronectin. Can mediate the interaction of chondrocytes with the cartilage extracellular matrix through interaction with cell surface integrin receptors. Could play a role in the pathogenesis of osteoarthritis. Potent suppressor of apoptosis in both primary chondrocytes and transformed cells. Suppresses apoptosis by blocking the activation of caspase-3 and by indu
   1483..2935    +  CDS            SEAP (fragment): secreted alkaline phosphatase from human placenta The natural enzyme has a C-terminal transmembrane sequence that is replaced by a GPI anchor.
   2972..3001    +  CDS            2xFLAG (fragment): two tandem FLAG® epitope tags
   3107..3241    -  polyA_signal   SV40 poly(A) signal: SV40 polyadenylation signal
   3264..3348    -  CDS            large T antigen (fragment): large T antigen from SV40 (simian virus 40)
   3348..3372    +  misc_feature   MCS (fragment): pUC18/19 multiple cloning site
   3409..3425    -  protein_bind   lac operator: The lac repressor binds to the lac operator to inhibit transcription in E. coli. This inhibition can be relieved by adding lactose or isopropyl-β-D-thiogalactopyranoside (IPTG). lac repressor encoded by lacI
   3433..3463    -  promoter       lac promoter: promoter for the E. coli lac operon
   3478..3499    -  protein_bind   CAP binding site: CAP binding activates transcription in the presence of cAMP. E. coli catabolite activator protein
   3512..3604    -  CDS            lacI (fragment): lac repressor; lacI; The lac repressor binds to the lac operator to inhibit transcription in E. coli. This inhibition can be relieved by adding lactose or isopropyl-β-D-thiogalactopyranoside (IPTG).
   3787..4375    -  rep_origin     ori: high-copy-number ColE1/pMB1/pBR322/pUC origin of replication
   4546..5406    -  CDS            AmpR: β-lactamase; bla; confers resistance to ampicillin, carbenicillin, and related antibiotics
   5407..5511    -  promoter       AmpR promoter: bla
   5606..5641    +  CDS            rop (fragment): Rop protein, which maintains plasmids at low copy number; rop
   5743..5842    +  misc_feature   bom (fragment): basis of mobility region from pBR322
   5848..21      -  CDS            lacZα (fragment) (across the origin): LacZα fragment of β-galactosidase; lacZ fragment
>Addgene plasmid #114833 | SRF8 B8_pECIA14 | addgene full sequence | sequence record 227242 | Addgene NGS Result
GTAAAACGACGGCCAGTGAATTAATTCGTTGCAGGACAGGATGTGGTGCCCGATGTGACTAGCTCTTTGC
TGCAGGCCGTCCTATCCTCTGGTTCCGATAAGAGACCCAGAACTCCGGCCCCCCACCGCCCACCGCCACC
CCCATACATATGTGGTACGCAAGTAAGAGTGCCTGCGCATGCCCCATGTGCCCCACCAAGAGCTTTGCAT
CCCATACAAGTCCCCAAAGTGGAGAACCGAACCAATTCTTCGCGGGCAGAACAAAAGCTTCTGCACACGT
CTCCACTCGAATTTGGAGCCGGCCGGCGTGTGCAAAAGAGGTGAATCGAACGAAAGACCCGTGTGTAAAG
CCGCGTTTCCAAAATGTATAAAACCGAGAGCATCTGGCCAATGTGCATCAGTTGTGGTCAGCAGCAAAAT
CAAGTGAATCATCTCAGTGCAACTAAAGGGGGGATCCGATCTCAATATGAAGTTATGCATATTACTGGCC
GTCGTGGCCTTTGTTGGCCTCTCGCTCGGGGATCCATCTGATGTTCAAGCCCTTCAAGTTTTGTATACTT
CACTAAATAGTCCTTCACAGCTAACCAATTGGAAAAATGGTGGTGGTGATCCATGTGGAGAGTCATGGAA
AGGGATTACTTGTGAGGGCTCTGCAGTTGTCACTATAGATATATCGGATTTAGGAGTCTCTGGCACTCTT
GGATACTTGCTCTCAGACCTTAAGTCACTCAGAAAATTGGATGTTAGTGGTAACAGCATCCATGATACAC
TTCCATATCAGTTGCCACCGAATCTCACAAGCCTAAATCTTGCGAGAAACAACCTAAGTGGTAACCTTCC
ATACTCCATATCCGCCATGGGTTCTCTTTCGTATATGAATGTAAGTGGTAATTCACTTACAATGTCAATA
GGAGATATCTTTGCTGATCATAAGTCACTGGCAACCTTGGACCTTTCTCATAACAACTTCAGTGGCGATC
TTCCTAGTTCCTTAAGCACAGTGTCCACACTTTCCGTTCTTTATGTTCAGAACAATCAATTGACAGGTTC
CATCGATGTTCTCTCGGGGTTGCCTTTGAAAACTTTAAATGTTGCAAACAATCATTTCAATGGATCCATA
CCTAAGGAGCTTAGTTCTATTCAGACCTTAATATATGATGGTAATTCCTTTGATAACGTCCCTGCCTCTC
CTCAGCCAGAAAGACCTGGCAAAAAAGAGACACCTTCTGGTTCTAAGAAACCCAAAATTGGTTCTGAAGA
GAAATCTTCAGACTCTGGCCTGGAGGTGCTGTTCCAGGGACCAAGCGGCAATCCCGGCGGCGATCTGGCC
CCCCAGATGCTGCGCGAGCTGCAGGAGACCAATGCCGCCCTGCAGGACGTGCGCGAGCTGCTGCGCCACC
GCGTGAAGGAGATCACCTTCCTGAAGAACACCGTGATGGAGTGCGACGCCTGCGGCATGCAGCCCTCTAG
AGGCTCCGGCTCCATCATCCCAGTTGAGGAGGAGAACCCGGACTTCTGGAACCGCGAGGCAGCCGAGGCC
CTGGGTGCCGCCAAGAAGCTGCAGCCTGCACAGACAGCCGCCAAGAACCTCATCATCTTCCTGGGCGATG
GGATGGGGGTGTCTACGGTGACAGCTGCCAGGATCCTAAAAGGGCAGAAGAAGGACAAACTGGGGCCTGA
GATACCCCTGGCCATGGACCGCTTCCCATATGTGGCTCTGTCCAAGACATACAATGTAGACAAACATGTG
CCAGACAGTGGAGCCACAGCCACGGCCTACCTGTGCGGGGTCAAGGGCAACTTCCAGACCATTGGCTTGA
GTGCAGCCGCCCGCTTTAACCAGTGCAACACGACACGCGGCAACGAGGTCATCTCCGTGATGAATCGGGC
CAAGAAAGCAGGGAAGTCAGTGGGAGTGGTAACCACCACACGAGTGCAGCACGCCTCGCCAGCCGGCACC
TACGCCCACACGGTGAACCGCAACTGGTACTCGGACGCCGACGTGCCTGCCTCGGCCCGCCAGGAGGGGT
GCCAGGACATCGCTACGCAGCTCATCTCCAACATGGACATTGACGTGATCCTAGGTGGAGGCCGAAAGTA
CATGTTTCGCATGGGAACCCCAGACCCTGAGTACCCAGATGACTACAGCCAAGGTGGGACCAGGCTGGAC
GGGAAGAATCTGGTGCAGGAATGGCTGGCGAAGCGCCAGGGTGCCCGGTATGTGTGGAACCGCACTGAGC
TCATGCAGGCTTCCCTGGACCCGTCTGTGACCCATCTCATGGGTCTCTTTGAGCCTGGAGACATGAAATA
CGAGATCCACCGAGACTCCACACTGGACCCCTCCCTGATGGAGATGACAGAGGCTGCCCTGCGCCTGCTG
AGCAGGAACCCCCGCGGCTTCTTCCTCTTCGTGGAGGGTGGTCGCATCGACCATGGTCATCATGAAAGCA
GGGCTTACCGGGCACTGACTGAGACGATCATGTTCGACGACGCCATTGAGAGGGCGGGCCAGCTCACCAG
CGAGGAGGACACGCTGAGCCTCGTCACTGCCGACCACTCCCACGTCTTCTCCTTCGGAGGCTACCCCCTG
CGAGGGAGCTCCATCTTCGGGCTGGCCCCTGGCAAGGCCCGGGACAGGAAGGCCTACACGGTCCTCCTAT
ACGGAAACGGTCCAGGCTATGTGCTCAAGGACGGCGCCCGGCCGGATGTTACCGAGAGCGAGAGCGGGAG
CCCCGAGTATCGGCAGCAGTCAGCAGTGCCCCTGGACGAAGAGACCCACGCAGGCGAGGACGTGGCGGTG
TTCGCGCGCGGCCCGCAGGCGCACCTGGTTCACGGCGTGCAGGAGCAGACCTTCATAGCGCACGTCATGG
CCTTCGCCGCCTGCCTGGAGCCCTACACCGCCTGCGACCTGGCGCCCCCCGCCGGCACCACCGACGCCGC
GCACCCGGGTTCTAGAGGAAGCACCTCCGGCGATAACGATTACAAGGATGATGATGATAAGGCCAGCGGC
ACCGGTCATCATCACCATCACCATTGAGTTTAAACCCGCTGATCAGCCTCGACTGTGCCTTCTAAGGCCT
GAGCTCGCTGATCAGCCTCGATCGAGGATCCAGACATGATAAGATACATTGATGAGTTTGGACAAACCAC
AACTAGAATGCAGTGAAAAAAATGCTTTATTTGTGAAATTTGTGATGCTATTGCTTTATTTGTAACCATT
ATAAGCTGCAATAAACAAGTTAACAACAACAATTGCATTCATTTTATGTTTCAGGTTCAGGGGGAGGTGT
GGGAGGTTTTTTAAAGCAAGTAAAACCTCTACAAATGTGGTATGGCTGATTATGATCAGTCGACCTGCAG
GCATGCAAGCTTGGCGTAATCATGGTCATAGCTGTTTCCTGTGTGAAATTGTTATCCGCTCACAATTCCA
CACAACATACGAGCCGGAAGCATAAAGTGTAAAGCCTGGGGTGCCTAATGAGTGAGCTAACTCACATTAA
TTGCGTTGCGCTCACTGCCCGCTTTCCAGTCGGGAAACCTGTCGTGCCAGCTGCATTAATGAATCGGCCA
ACGCGCGGGGAGAGGCGGTTTGCGTATTGGGCGCTCTTCCGCTTCCTCGCTCACTGACTCGCTGCGCTCG
GTCGTTCGGCTGCGGCGAGCGGTATCAGCTCACTCAAAGGCGGTAATACGGTTATCCACAGAATCAGGGG
ATAACGCAGGAAAGAACATGTGAGCAAAAGGCCAGCAAAAGGCCAGGAACCGTAAAAAGGCCGCGTTGCT
GGCGTTTTTCCATAGGCTCCGCCCCCCTGACGAGCATCACAAAAATCGACGCTCAAGTCAGAGGTGGCGA
AACCCGACAGGACTATAAAGATACCAGGCGTTTCCCCCTGGAAGCTCCCTCGTGCGCTCTCCTGTTCCGA
CCCTGCCGCTTACCGGATACCTGTCCGCCTTTCTCCCTTCGGGAAGCGTGGCGCTTTCTCATAGCTCACG
CTGTAGGTATCTCAGTTCGGTGTAGGTCGTTCGCTCCAAGCTGGGCTGTGTGCACGAACCCCCCGTTCAG
CCCGACCGCTGCGCCTTATCCGGTAACTATCGTCTTGAGTCCAACCCGGTAAGACACGACTTATCGCCAC
TGGCAGCAGCCACTGGTAACAGGATTAGCAGAGCGAGGTATGTAGGCGGTGCTACAGAGTTCTTGAAGTG
GTGGCCTAACTACGGCTACACTAGAAGAACAGTATTTGGTATCTGCGCTCTGCTGAAGCCAGTTACCTTC
GGAAAAAGAGTTGGTAGCTCTTGATCCGGCAAACAAACCACCGCTGGTAGCGGTGGTTTTTTTGTTTGCA
AGCAGCAGATTACGCGCAGAAAAAAAGGATCTCAAGAAGATCCTTTGATCTTTTCTACGGGGTCTGACGC
TCAGTGGAACGAAAACTCACGTTAAGGGATTTTGGTCATGAGATTATCAAAAAGGATCTTCACCTAGATC
CTTTTAAATTAAAAATGAAGTTTTAAATCAATCTAAAGTATATATGAGTAAACTTGGTCTGACAGTTACC
AATGCTTAATCAGTGAGGCACCTATCTCAGCGATCTGTCTATTTCGTTCATCCATAGTTGCCTGACTCCC
CGTCGTGTAGATAACTACGATACGGGAGGGCTTACCATCTGGCCCCAGTGCTGCAATGATACCGCGAGAC
CCACGCTCACCGGCTCCAGATTTATCAGCAATAAACCAGCCAGCCGGAAGGGCCGAGCGCAGAAGTGGTC
CTGCAACTTTATCCGCCTCCATCCAGTCTATTAATTGTTGCCGGGAAGCTAGAGTAAGTAGTTCGCCAGT
TAATAGTTTGCGCAACGTTGTTGCCATTGCTACAGGCATCGTGGTGTCACGCTCGTCGTTTGGTATGGCT
TCATTCAGCTCCGGTTCCCAACGATCAAGGCGAGTTACATGATCCCCCATGTTGTGCAAAAAAGCGGTTA
GCTCCTTCGGTCCTCCGATCGTTGTCAGAAGTAAGTTGGCCGCAGTGTTATCACTCATGGTTATGGCAGC
ACTGCATAATTCTCTTACTGTCATGCCATCCGTAAGATGCTTTTCTGTGACTGGTGAGTACTCAACCAAG
TCATTCTGAGAATAGTGTATGCGGCGACCGAGTTGCTCTTGCCCGGCGTCAATACGGGATAATACCGCGC
CACATAGCAGAACTTTAAAAGTGCTCATCATTGGAAAACGTTCTTCGGGGCGAAAACTCTCAAGGATCTT
ACCGCTGTTGAGATCCAGTTCGATGTAACCCACTCGTGCACCCAACTGATCTTCAGCATCTTTTACTTTC
ACCAGCGTTTCTGGGTGAGCAAAAACAGGAAGGCAAAATGCCGCAAAAAAGGGAATAAGGGCGACACGGA
AATGTTGAATACTCATACTCTTCCTTTTTCAATATTATTGAAGCATTTATCAGGGTTATTGTCTCATGAG
CGGATACATATTTGAATGTATTTAGAAAAATAAACAAATAGGGGTTCCGCGCACATTTCCCCGAAAAGTG
CCACCTGACGTCTAAGAAACCATTATTATCATGACATTAACCTATAAAAATAGGCGTATCACGAGGCCCT
TTCGTCTCGCGCGTTTCGGTGATGACGGTGAAAACCTCTGACACATGCAGCTCCCGGAGACGGTCACAGC
TTGTCTGTAAGCGGATGCCGGGAGCAGACAAGCCCGTCAGGGCGCGTCAGCGGGTGTTGGCGGGTGTCGG
GGCTGGCTTAACTATGCGGCATCAGAGCAGATTGTACTGAGAGTGCACCATATGCGGTGTGAAATACCGC
ACAGATGCGTAAGGAGAAAATACCGCATCAGGCGCCATTCGCCATTCAGGCTGCGCAACTGTTGGGAAGG
GCGATCGGTGCGGGCCTCTTCGCTATTACGCCAGCTGGCGAAAGGGGGATGTGCTGCAAGGCGATTAAGT
TGGGTAACGCCAGGGTTTTCCCAGTCACGACGTT
